>Addgene plasmid #76974 | HUS1 gRNA (BRDN0001147539) | addgene full sequence | sequence record 186870 | Addgene Assembled Sequence
CCCGGGTGCAAAGATGGATAAAGTTTTAAACAGAGAGGAATCTTTGCAGCTAATGGACCTTCTAGGTCTT
GAAAGGAGTGGGAATTGGCTCCGGTGCCCGTCAGTGGGCAGAGCGCACATCGCCCACAGTCCCCGAGAAG
TTGGGGGGAGGGGTCGGCAATTGATCCGGTGCCTAGAGAAGGTGGCGCGGGGTAAACTGGGAAAGTGATG
TCGTGTACTGGCTCCGCCTTTTTCCCGAGGGTGGGGGAGAACCGTATATAAGTGCAGTAGTCGCCGTGAA
CGTTCTTTTTCGCAACGGGTTTGCCGCCAGAACACAGGTAAGTGCCGTGTGTGGTTCCCGCGGGCCTGGC
CTCTTTACGGGTTATGGCCCTTGCGTGCCTTGAATTACTTCCACCTGGCTGCAGTACGTGATTCTTGATC
CCGAGCTTCGGGTTGGAAGTGGGTGGGAGAGTTCGAGGCCTTGCGCTTAAGGAGCCCCTTCGCCTCGTGC
TTGAGTTGAGGCCTGGCCTGGGCGCTGGGGCCGCCGCGTGCGAATCTGGTGGCACCTTCGCGCCTGTCTC
GCTGCTTTCGATAAGTCTCTAGCCATTTAAAATTTTTGATGACCTGCTGCGACGCTTTTTTTCTGGCAAG
ATAGTCTTGTAAATGCGGGCCAAGATCTGCACACTGGTATTTCGGTTTTTGGGGCCGCGGGCGGCGACGG
GGCCCGTGCGTCCCAGCGCACATGTTCGGCGAGGCGGGGCCTGCGAGCGCGGCCACCGAGAATCGGACGG
GGGTAGTCTCAAGCTGGCCGGCCTGCTCTGGTGCCTGGCCTCGCGCCGCCGTGTATCGCCCCGCCCTGGG
CGGCAAGGCTGGCCCGGTCGGCACCAGTTGCGTGAGCGGAAAGATGGCCGCTTCCCGGCCCTGCTGCAGG
GAGCTCAAAATGGAGGACGCGGCGCTCGGGAGAGCGGGCGGGTGAGTCACCCACACAAAGGAAAAGGGCC
TTTCCGTCCTCAGCCGTCGCTTCATGTGACTCCACGGAGTACCGGGCGCCGTCCAGGCACCTCGATTAGT
TCTCGAGCTTTTGGAGTACGTCGTCTTTAGGTTGGGGGGAGGGGTTTTATGCGATGGAGTTTCCCCACAC
TGAGTGGGTGGAGACTGAAGTTAGGCCAGCTTGGCACTTGATGTAATTCTCCTTGGAATTTGCCCTTTTT
GAGTTTGGATCTTGGTTCATTCTCAAGCCTCAGACAGTGGTTCAAAGTTTTTTTCTTCCATTTCAGGTGT
CGTGACGTACGGCCACCATGACCGAGTACAAGCCCACGGTGCGCCTCGCCACCCGCGACGACGTCCCCAG
GGCCGTACGCACCCTCGCCGCCGCGTTCGCCGACTACCCCGCCACGCGCCACACCGTCGATCCGGACCGC
CACATCGAGCGGGTCACCGAGCTGCAAGAACTCTTCCTCACGCGCGTCGGGCTCGACATCGGCAAGGTGT
GGGTCGCGGACGACGGCGCCGCCGTGGCGGTCTGGACCACGCCGGAGAGCGTCGAAGCGGGGGCGGTGTT
CGCCGAGATCGGCCCGCGCATGGCCGAGTTGAGCGGTTCCCGGCTGGCCGCGCAGCAACAGATGGAAGGC
CTCCTGGCGCCGCACCGGCCCAAGGAGCCCGCGTGGTTCCTGGCCACCGTCGGAGTCTCGCCCGACCACC
AGGGCAAGGGTCTGGGCAGCGCCGTCGTGCTCCCCGGAGTGGAGGCGGCCGAGCGCGCCGGGGTGCCCGC
CTTCCTGGAGACCTCCGCGCCCCGCAACCTCCCCTTCTACGAGCGGCTCGGCTTCACCGTCACCGCCGAC
GTCGAGGTGCCCGAAGGACCGCGCACCTGGTGCATGACCCGCAAGCCCGGTGCCTGAACGCGTTAAGTCG
ACAATCAACCTCTGGATTACAAAATTTGTGAAAGATTGACTGGTATTCTTAACTATGTTGCTCCTTTTAC
GCTATGTGGATACGCTGCTTTAATGCCTTTGTATCATGCTATTGCTTCCCGTATGGCTTTCATTTTCTCC
TCCTTGTATAAATCCTGGTTGCTGTCTCTTTATGAGGAGTTGTGGCCCGTTGTCAGGCAACGTGGCGTGG
TGTGCACTGTGTTTGCTGACGCAACCCCCACTGGTTGGGGCATTGCCACCACCTGTCAGCTCCTTTCCGG
GACTTTCGCTTTCCCCCTCCCTATTGCCACGGCGGAACTCATCGCCGCCTGCCTTGCCCGCTGCTGGACA
GGGGCTCGGCTGTTGGGCACTGACAATTCCGTGGTGTTGTCGGGGAAATCATCGTCCTTTCCTTGGCTGC
TCGCCTGTGTTGCCACCTGGATTCTGCGCGGGACGTCCTTCTGCTACGTCCCTTCGGCCCTCAATCCAGC
GGACCTTCCTTCCCGCGGCCTGCTGCCGGCTCTGCGGCCTCTTCCGCGTCTTCGCCTTCGCCCTCAGACG
AGTCGGATCTCCCTTTGGGCCGCCTCCCCGCGTCGACTTTAAGACCAATGACTTACAAGGCAGCTGTAGA
TCTTAGCCACTTTTTAAAAGAAAAGGGGGGACTGGAAGGGCTAATTCACTCCCAACGAAGACAAGATCTG
CTTTTTGCTTGTACTGGGTCTCTCTGGTTAGACCAGATCTGAGCCTGGGAGCTCTCTGGCTAACTAGGGA
ACCCACTGCTTAAGCCTCAATAAAGCTTGCCTTGAGTGCTTCAAGTAGTGTGTGCCCGTCTGTTGTGTGA
CTCTGGTAACTAGAGATCCCTCAGACCCTTTTAGTCAGTGTGGAAAATCTCTAGCAGTACGTATAGTAGT
TCATGTCATCTTATTATTCAGTATTTATAACTTGCAAAGAAATGAATATCAGAGAGTGAGAGGAACTTGT
TTATTGCAGCTTATAATGGTTACAAATAAAGCAATAGCATCACAAATTTCACAAATAAAGCATTTTTTTC
ACTGCATTCTAGTTGTGGTTTGTCCAAACTCATCAATGTATCTTATCATGTCTGGCTCTAGCTATCCCGC
CCCTAACTCCGCCCATCCCGCCCCTAACTCCGCCCAGTTCCGCCCATTCTCCGCCCCATGGCTGACTAAT
TTTTTTTATTTATGCAGAGGCCGAGGCCGCCTCGGCCTCTGAGCTATTCCAGAAGTAGTGAGGAGGCTTT
TTTGGAGGCCTAGGGACGTACCCAATTCGCCCTATAGTGAGTCGTATTACGCGCGCTCACTGGCCGTCGT
TTTACAACGTCGTGACTGGGAAAACCCTGGCGTTACCCAACTTAATCGCCTTGCAGCACATCCCCCTTTC
GCCAGCTGGCGTAATAGCGAAGAGGCCCGCACCGATCGCCCTTCCCAACAGTTGCGCAGCCTGAATGGCG
AATGGG
[124 nt withheld, positions 3367-3490]
C
[91 nt withheld, positions 3492-3582]
A
[49 nt withheld, positions 3584-3632]
CCTTTGACGTTGGAGTCCACGTTCTTT
[37 nt withheld, positions 3660-3696]
ACCCTATCTCGGTCTATTCTTTTGATTTATAAGGGATTTTGCCGATTTCGGCCTATTGGTTAAAAAATGA
GCTGATTTAACAAAAATTTAACGCGAATTTTAACAAAATATTAACGCTTACAATTTAGGTGGCACTTTTC
GGGGAAATGTGCGCGGAACCCCTATTTGTTTATTTTTCTAAATACATTCAAATATGTATCCGCTCATGAG
ACAATAACCCTGATAAATGCTTCAATAATATTGAAAAAGGAAGAGTATGAGTATTCAACATTTCCGTGTC
GCCCTTATTCCCTTTTTTGCGGCATTTTGCCTTCCTGTTTTTGCTCACCCAGAAACGCTGGTGAAAGTAA
AAGATGCTGAAGATCAGTTGGGTGCACGAGTGGGTTACATCGAACTGGATCTCAACAGCGGTAAGATCCT
TGAGAGTTTTCGCCCCGAAGAACGTTTTCCAATGATGAGCACTTTTAAAGTTCTGCTATGTGGCGCGGTA
TTATCCCGTATTGACGCCGGGCAAGAGCAACTCGGTCGCCGCATACACTATTCTCAGAATGACTTGGTTG
AGTACTCACCAGTCACAGAAAAGCATCTTACGGATGGCATGACAGTAAGAGAATTATGCAGTGCTGCCAT
AACCATGAGTGATAACACTGCGGCCAACTTACTTCTGACAACGATCGGAGGACCGAAGGAGCTAACCGCT
TTTTTGCACAACATGGGGGATCATGTAACTCGCCTTGATCGTTGGGAACCGGAGCTGAATGAAGCCATAC
CAAACGACGAGCGTGACACCACGATGCCTGTAGCAATGGCAACAACGTTGCGCAAACTATTAACTGGCGA
ACTACTTACTCTAGCTTCCCGGCAACAATTAATAGACTGGATGGAGGCGGATAAAGTTGCAGGACCACTT
CTGCGCTCGGCCCTTCCGGCTGGCTGGTTTATTGCTGATAAATCTGGAGCCGGTGAGCGTGGGTCTCGCG
GTATCATTGCAGCACTGGGGCCAGATGGTAAGCCCTCCCGTATCGTAGTTATCTACACGACGGGGAGTCA
GGCAACTATGGATGAACGAAATAGACAGATCGCTGAGATAGGTGCCTCACTGATTAAGCATTGGTAACTG
TCAGACCAAGTTTACTCATATATACTTTAGATTGATTTAAAACTTCATTTTTAATTTAAAAGGATCTAGG
TGAAGATCCTTTTTGATAATCTCATGACCAAAATCCCTTAACGTGAGTTTTCGTTCCACTGAGCGTCAGA
CCCCGTAGAAAAGATCAAAGGATCTTCTTGAGATCCTTTTTTTCTGCGCGTAATCTGCTGCTTGCAAACA
AAAAAACCACCGCTACCAGCGGTGGTTTGTTTGCCGGATCAAGAGCTACCAACTCTTTTTCCGAAGGTAA
CTGGCTTCAGCAGAGCGCAGATACCAAATACTGTTCTTCTAGTGTAGCCGTAGTTAGGCCACCACTTCAA
GAACTCTGTAGCACCGCCTACATACCTCGCTCTGCTAATCCTGTTACCAGTGGCTGCTGCCAGTGGCGAT
AAGTCGTGTCTTACCGGGTTGGACTCAAGACGATAGTTACCGGATAAGGCGCAGCGGTCGGGCTGAACGG
GGGGTTCGTGCACACAGCCCAGCTTGGAGCGAACGACCTACACCGAACTGAGATACCTACAGCGTGAGCT
ATGAGAAAGCGCCACGCTTCCCGAAGGGAGAAAGGCGGACAGGTATCCGGTAAGCGGCAGGGTCGGAACA
GGAGAGCGCACGAGGGAGCTTCCAGGGGGAAACGCCTGGTATCTTTATAGTCCTGTCGGGTTTCGCCACC
TCTGACTTGAGCGTCGATTTTTGTGATGCTCGTCAGGGGGGCGGAGCCTATGGAAAAACGCCAGCAACGC
GGCCTTTTTACGGTTCCTGGCCTTTTGCTGGCCTTTTGCTCACATGTTCTTTCCTGCGTTATCCCCTGAT
TCTGTGGATAACCGTATTACCGCCTTTGAGTGAGCTGATACCGCTCGCCGCAGCCGAACGACCGAGCGCA
GCGAGTCAGTGAGCGAGGAAGCGGAAGAGCGCCCAATACGCAAACCGCCTCTCCCCGCGCGTTGGCCGAT
TCATTAATGCAGCTGGCACGACAGGTTTCCCGACTGGAAAGCGGGCAGTGAGCGCAACGCAATTAATGTG
AGTTAGCTCACTCATTAGGCACCCCAGGCTTTACACTTTATGCTTCCGGCTCGTATGTTGTGTGGAATTG
TGAGCGGATAACAATTTCACACAGGAAACAGCTATGACCATGATTACGCCAAGCGCGCAATTAACCCTCA
CTAAAGGGAACAAAAGCTGGAGCTGCAAGCTTAATGTAGTCTTATGCAATACTCTTGTAGTCTTGCAACA
TGGTAACGATGAGTTAGCAACATGCCTTACAAGGAGAGAAAAAGCACCGTGCATGCCGATTGGTGGAAGT
AAGGTGGTACGATCGTGCCTTATTAGGAAGGCAACAGACGGGTCTGACATGGATTGGACGAACCACTGAA
TTGCCGCATTGCAGAGATATTGTATTTAAGTGCCTAGCTCGATACATAAACGGGTCTCTCTGGTTAGACC
AGATCTGAGCCTGGGAGCTCTCTGGCTAACTAGGGAACCCACTGCTTAAGCCTCAATAAAGCTTGCCTTG
AGTGCTTCAAGTAGTGTGTGCCCGTCTGTTGTGTGACTCTGGTAACTAGAGATCCCTCAGACCCTTTTAG
TCAGTGTGGAAAATCTCTAGCAGTGGCGCCCGAACAGGGACTTGAAAGCGAAAGGGAAACCAGAGGAGCT
CTCTCGACGCAGGACTCGGCTTGCTGAAGCGCGCACGGCAAGAGGCGAGGGGCGGCGACTGGTGAGTACG
CCAAAAATTTTGACTAGCGGAGGCTAGAAGGAGAGAGATGGGTGCGAGAGCGTCAGTATTAAGCGGGGGA
GAATTAGATCGCGATGGGAAAAAATTCGGTTAAGGCCAGGGGGAAAGAAAAAATATAAATTAAAACATAT
AGTATGGGCAAGCAGGGAGCTAGAACGATTCGCAGTTAATCCTGGCCTGTTAGAAACATCAGAAGGCTGT
AGACAAATACTGGGACAGCTACAACCATCCCTTCAGACAGGATCAGAAGAACTTAGATCATTATATAATA
CAGTAGCAACCCTCTATTGTGTGCATCAAAGGATAGAGATAAAAGACACCAAGGAAGCTTTAGACAAGAT
AGAGGAAGAGCAAAACAAAAGTAAGACCACCGCACAGCAAGCGGCCGCTGATCTTCAGACCTGGAGGAGG
AGATATGAGGGACAATTGGAGAAGTGAATTATATAAATATAAAGTAGTAAAAATTGAACCATTAGGAGTA
GCACCCACCAAGGCAAAGAGAAGAGTGGTGCAGAGAGAAAAAAGAGCAGTGGGAATAGGAGCTTTGTTCC
TTGGGTTCTTGGGAGCAGCAGGAAGCACTATGGGCGCAGCGTCAATGACGCTGACGGTACAGGCCAGACA
ATTATTGTCTGGTATAGTGCAGCAGCAGAACAATTTGCTGAGGGCTATTGAGGCGCAACAGCATCTGTTG
CAACTCACAGTCTGGGGCATCAAGCAGCTCCAGGCAAGAATCCTGGCTGTGGAAAGATACCTAAAGGATC
AACAGCTCCTGGGGATTTGGGGTTGCTCTGGAAAACTCATTTGCACCACTGCTGTGCCTTGGAATGCTAG
TTGGAGTAATAAATCTCTGGAACAGATTTGGAATCACACGACCTGGATGGAGTGGGACAGAGAAATTAAC
AATTACACAAGCTTAATACACTCCTTAATTGAAGAATCGCAAAACCAGCAAGAAAAGAATGAACAAGAAT
TATTGGAATTAGATAAATGGGCAAGTTTGTGGAATTGGTTTAACATAACAAATTGGCTGTGGTATATAAA
ATTATTCATAATGATAGTAGGAGGCTTGGTAGGTTTAAGAATAGTTTTTGCTGTACTTTCTATAGTGAAT
AGAGTTAGGCAGGGATATTCACCATTATCGTTTCAGACCCACCTCCCAACCCCGAGGGGACCCAGAGAGG
GCCTATTTCCCATGATTCCTTCATATTTGCATATACGATACAAGGCTGTTAGAGAGATAATTAGAATTAA
TTTGACTGTAAACACAAAGATATTAGTACAAAATACGTGACGTAGAAAGTAATAATTTCTTGGGTAGTTT
GCAGTTTTAAAATTATGTTTTAAAATGGACTATCATATGCTTACCGTAACTTGAAAGTATTTCGATTTCT
TGGCTTTATATATCTTGTGGAAAGGACGAAACACCGGAAGGACTTACAAGAACCGGGTTTTAGAGCTAGA
AATAGCAAGTTAAAATAAGGCTAGTCCGTTATCAACTTGAAAAAGTGGCACCGAGTCGGTGCTTTTTTAA
GCTTGGCGTAACTAGATCTTGAGACAAATGGCAGTATTCATCCACAATTTTAAAAGAAAAGGGGGGATTG
GGGGGTACAGTGCAGGGGAAAGAATAGTAGACATAATAGCAACAGACATACAAACTAAAGAATTACAAAA
ACAAATTACAAAAATTCAAAATTTTCGGGTTTATTACAGGGACAGCAGAGATCCACTTTGGCGCCGGCTC
GAGGGGG
Features (pLannotate 1.2.2; 29 found; start..end, strand, type, name):
     14..80      +  CDS            small t antigen (fragment): SV40 (simian virus 40) small t antigen
    106..317     +  promoter       EF-1α core promoter: core promoter for human elongation factor EF-1α
    318..1256    +  intron         EF-1α intron A: intron upstream of the start codon of human EF-1α
   1278..1877    +  CDS            PuroR (fragment): puromycin N-acetyltransferase; pac from Streptomyces; confers resistance to puromycin
   1893..2481    +  misc_feature   WPRE: woodchuck hepatitis virus posttranscriptional regulatory element
   2532..2551    +  misc_feature   cPPT/CTS (fragment): central polypurine tract and central termination sequence of HIV-1
   2553..2786    +  LTR            3' LTR (ΔU3): self-inactivating 3' long terminal repeat (LTR) from HIV-1
   2864..2985    +  polyA_signal   SV40 poly(A) signal: SV40 polyadenylation signal
   3025..3160    +  rep_origin     SV40 ori: SV40 origin of replication
   3181..3199    -  promoter       T7 promoter: promoter for bacteriophage T7 RNA polymerase
   3207..3362    +  CDS            lacZα (fragment): LacZα fragment of β-galactosidase; lacZ fragment
   3367..3795    +  rep_origin     f1 ori (sequence partly withheld): f1 bacteriophage origin of replication; arrow indicates direction of (+) strand synthesis
   3848..3952    +  promoter       AmpR promoter: bla
   3953..4813    +  CDS            AmpR: β-lactamase; bla; confers resistance to ampicillin, carbenicillin, and related antibiotics
   4984..5572    +  rep_origin     ori: high-copy-number ColE1/pMB1/pBR322/pUC origin of replication
   5755..5847    +  CDS            lacI (fragment): lac repressor; lacI; The lac repressor binds to the lac operator to inhibit transcription in E. coli. This inhibition can be relieved by adding lactose or isopropyl-β-D-thiogalactopyranoside (IPTG).
   5860..5881    +  protein_bind   CAP binding site: CAP binding activates transcription in the presence of cAMP. E. coli catabolite activator protein
   5896..5926    +  promoter       lac promoter: promoter for the E. coli lac operon
   5934..5950    +  protein_bind   lac operator: The lac repressor binds to the lac operator to inhibit transcription in E. coli. This inhibition can be relieved by adding lactose or isopropyl-β-D-thiogalactopyranoside (IPTG). lac repressor encoded by lacI
   5995..6013    +  promoter       T3 promoter: promoter for bacteriophage T3 RNA polymerase
   6041..6267    +  promoter       RSV promoter: Rous sarcoma virus enhancer/promoter
   6268..6448    +  LTR            5' LTR (truncated): truncated 5' long terminal repeat (LTR) from HIV-1
   6495..6620    +  misc_feature   HIV-1 Ψ: packaging signal of human immunodeficiency virus type 1
   6604..6967    +  CDS            HIV-1 gag (fragment): gag protein from human immunodeficiency virus 1; gag
   7113..7346    +  misc_feature   RRE: The Rev response element (RRE) of HIV-1 allows for Rev-dependent mRNA export from the nucleus to the cytoplasm.
   7723..7749    +  CDS            Rev (fragment): human immunodeficiency virus 1 (HIV-1) Rev protein; rev; enhances nuclear export of unspliced and incompletely spliced viral mRNAs
   7753..7993    +  promoter       U6 promoter: RNA polymerase III promoter for human U6 snRNA
   8023..8098    +  misc_RNA       gRNA scaffold: guide RNA scaffold for the Streptococcus pyogenes CRISPR/Cas9 system
   8154..8271    +  misc_feature   cPPT/CTS: central polypurine tract and central termination sequence of HIV-1
