[The description below was written by a language model from this plasmid's Addgene catalogue record and pLannotate feature annotations shown in this document.]
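Description:
HUS1 gRNA (BRDN0001147539) is a third-generation lentiviral transfer plasmid built on the lentiGuide-Puro backbone that delivers a single CRISPR guide RNA against human HUS1, designed against the reference transcript NM_004507.3. It is propagated in E. coli as a high-copy plasmid through a ColE1/pUC-type origin and selected with ampicillin via the β-lactamase gene. An f1 origin, an SV40 origin and assorted lac and T7/T3 promoter remnants are also carried over from the backbone.

The viral genome is driven by an RSV promoter fused to a truncated HIV-1 5' LTR, which makes transcription of the packaged RNA Tat-independent. This is followed by the Ψ packaging signal, a partial gag sequence, the Rev response element for nuclear export, and a cPPT/CTS element that aids nuclear import of the provirus. The cassette ends in a ΔU3 self-inactivating 3' LTR. Within this frame, a human U6 RNA polymerase III promoter transcribes the HUS1-specific spacer joined to the Streptococcus pyogenes Cas9 guide scaffold. A separate EF-1α promoter with its intron A expresses puromycin N-acetyltransferase, stabilised by a downstream WPRE, so that transduced mammalian cells can be selected with puromycin.

The plasmid does not encode Cas9. It is meant to be packaged into lentivirus and used with a separate Cas9 vector such as lentiCas9-Blast, or in cells that already express Cas9, to knock out HUS1. It belongs to a set of individual guides associated with a human kinome gRNA library developed with optimised sgRNA design rules.
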