Addgene plasmid #76974: HUS1 gRNA (BRDN0001147539)
Purpose: 3rd generation lentiviral gRNA plasmid targeting human HUS1
Depositing lab: John Doench & David Root. Depositing organization: Broad Institute. Publication: Optimized sgRNA design to maximize activity and minimize off-target effects of CRISPR-Cas9. Doench JG, Fusi N, Sullender M, Hegde M, Vaimberg EW, Donovan KF, Smith I, Tothova Z, Wilen C, Orchard R, Virgin HW, Listgarten J, Root DE. Nat Biotechnol. 2016 Jan 18. doi: 10.1038/nbt.3437. PubMed 26780180.
Backbone
  Vector backbone: lentiGuide-Puro
  Backbone manufacturer: Zhang Lab (Addgene plasmid # 52963)
  Vector type: Mammalian Expression, Lentiviral, CRISPR
  Selectable markers: Puromycin
Growth in bacteria
  Bacterial resistance: Ampicillin, 100 μg/mL
  Growth temperature: 37°C
  Growth strain: DH5alpha
  Copy number: High Copy
Gene/Insert
  Gene/Insert name: HUS1 (alt names: HUS1; NM_004507.3)
  gRNA/shRNA sequence: GAAGGACTTACAAGAACCGG
  Species: H. sapiens (human)
  Entrez Gene: HUS1 (a.k.a. hHUS1)
  Promoter: hU6
  Cloning method: Unknown
  Sequencing primers: 5′ U6-F; 3′ pS2-R
Terms and licenses: Academic/Nonprofit Terms; Industry Terms: Not Available to Industry
Depositor comments: The gRNA was designed to target the following Genbank reference sequence(s): NM_004507.3. Note that this plasmid does NOT contain Cas9. It should be used in conjunction with lentiCas9-Blast (Addgene #52962) or otherwise with cell lines already expressing Cas9. Browse the full kinome gRNA library at http://www.addgene.org/pooled-library/broadgpp-human-kinome/ or visit http://www.broadinstitute.org/rnai/public/ for detailed protocols and information.
How to cite: HUS1 gRNA (BRDN0001147539) was a gift from John Doench & David Root (Addgene plasmid # 76974 ; http://n2t.net/addgene:76974 ; RRID:Addgene_76974)
