>Addgene plasmid #76974 | HUS1 gRNA (BRDN0001147539) | depositor partial sequence | sequence record 144434 | Target Sequence
GAAGGACTTACAAGAACCGG
