>Addgene plasmid #76974 | HUS1 gRNA (BRDN0001147539) | addgene partial sequence | sequence record 186869 | hU6-F
GAAAGTAATAATTTCTTGGGTAGTTTGCAGTTTTAAAATTATGTTTTAAAATGGACTATCATATGCTTAC
CGTAACTTGAAAGTATTTCGATTTCTTGGCTTTATATATCTTGTGGAAAGGACGAAACACCGGAAGGACT
TACAAGAACCGGGTTTTAGAGCTAGAAATAGCAAGTTAAAATAAGGCTAGTCCGTTATCAACTTGAAAAA
GTGGCACCGAGTCGGTGCTTTTTTAAGCTTGGCGTAACTAGATCTTGAGACAAATGGCAGTATTCATCCA
CAATTTTAAAAGAAAAGGGGGGATTGGGGGGTACAGTGCAGGGGAAAGAATAGTAGACATAATAGCAACA
GACATACAAACTAAAGAATTACAAAAACAAATTACAAAAATTCAAAATTTTCGGGTTTATTACAGGGACA
GCAGAGATCCACTTTGGCGCCGGCTCGAGGGGGCCCGGGTGCAAAGATGGATAAAGTTTTAAACAGAGAG
GAATCTTTGCAGCTAATGGACCTTCTAGGTCTTGAAAGGAGTGGGAATTGGCTCCGGTGCCCGTCAGTGG
GCAGAGCGCA
